Addgene plasmid #57658: tdEos-PMP-N-10
Purpose: Localization: Peroxisomes, Excitation: 505 / 569, Emission: 516 / 581
Depositing lab: Michael Davidson. Depositing organization: Florida State University, Tallahassee. Publication: Video-rate nanoscopy using sCMOS camera-specific single-molecule localization algorithms. Huang F, Hartwich TM, Rivera-Molina FE, Lin Y, Duim WC, Long JJ, Uchil PD, Myers JR, Baird MA, Mothes W, Davidson MW, Toomre D, Bewersdorf J. Nat Methods. 2013 Jul;10(7):653-8. doi: 10.1038/nmeth.2488. Epub 2013 May 26. PubMed 23708387.
Backbone
  Vector backbone: tdEos-N1
  Backbone size w/o insert (bp): 4750
  Vector type: Mammalian Expression
  Selectable markers: Neomycin (select with G418)
Growth in bacteria
  Bacterial resistance: Kanamycin, 50 μg/mL
  Growth temperature: 37°C
  Growth strain: DH5alpha
  Copy number: High Copy
Gene/Insert
  Gene/Insert name: PMP (alt name: NM_018663.1)
  Species: H. sapiens (human)
  Entrez Gene: PXMP2 (a.k.a. PMP22)
  Promoter: CMV
  Tag / fusion protein: tdEos (C terminal on backbone)
  Cloning method: Unknown
  Sequencing primers: 5′ CMV-F; 3′ SV40pA-R
Terms and licenses: Academic/Nonprofit Terms; Industry Terms
Depositor comments: . Excitation = 505 / 569; Emission = 516 / 581
How to cite: tdEos-PMP-N-10 was a gift from Michael Davidson (Addgene plasmid # 57658 ; http://n2t.net/addgene:57658 ; RRID:Addgene_57658)
