[The description below was written by a language model from this plasmid's Addgene catalogue record.]
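Description:
tdEos-PMP-N-10 is a mammalian expression plasmid built on the tdEos-N1 backbone (about 4.75 kb without the insert), an N1-style fusion vector in which a gene of interest is placed upstream of the fluorescent protein coding sequence. It is maintained as a high-copy plasmid in E. coli under kanamycin selection, and it carries a neomycin resistance marker that allows G418 selection of transfected mammalian cells. No feature table accompanies the record, so the origins of replication and the exact linker between insert and tag are not stated. The "10" in the name may refer to linker length, but the record does not say so. The listed 3′ sequencing primer implies an SV40 polyadenylation signal downstream of the fusion.

The payload is a human peroxisomal membrane protein, recorded as PMP and linked to the gene PXMP2 (also known as PMP22), expressed from the CMV promoter for strong constitutive transcription in mammalian cells. tdEos is fused to its C terminus. tdEos is a tandem-dimer form of the photoconvertible protein Eos. It begins in a green state (excitation 505 nm, emission 516 nm) and, after photoconversion, shifts to a red state (excitation 569 nm, emission 581 nm). The peroxisomal membrane protein directs the fusion to peroxisomes, making the construct a photoconvertible organelle marker. It suits live or fixed cell imaging, optical highlighting and tracking of peroxisomes, and single-molecule localization microscopy, consistent with the associated publication on video-rate nanoscopy using sCMOS cameras.
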