>Addgene plasmid #57658 | tdEos-PMP-N-10 | depositor partial sequence | sequence record 88812 | insert sequence
GATCCGGCTAGCGCTACCGGACTCAGATCTGCCACCATGGCGCCGGCCGCGTCCAGGCTGCGGGCCGAAG
CCGGGCTCGGGGCGCTGCCGCGGCGGGCGCTCGCCCAGTACTTGCTCTTCCTGCGGCTCTACCCGGTGCT
CACCAAGGCGGCCACCAGTGGCATTTTGTCAGCACTTGGGAACTTCCTGGCCCAGATGATTGAGAAGAAG
CGGAAAAAAGAAAACTCTAGAAGTCTGGATGTCGGTGGGCCTCTGAGATATGCCGTTTACGGGTTCTTCT
TCACAGGGCCGCTGAGTCACTTCTTCTACTTCTTCATGGAACATTGGATCCCTCCTGAGGTCCCCCTGGC
AGGGCTCAGGAGGCTTCTCCTGGACCGCCTCGTCTTTGCACCGGCCTTCCTCATGTTGTTCTTCCTCATC
ATGAACTTTCTGGAGGGGAAAGACGCCTCAGCCTTCGCCGCCAAGATGAGGGGGGGCTTCTGGCCGGCGC
TGAGGATGAACTGGCGGGTGTGGACGCCACTACAGTTCATCAACATCAACTACGTCCCTCTGAAGTTCCG
GGTGCTCTTCGCCAACCTGGCAGCTCTGTTCTGGTATGCCTACCTGGCCTCCTTGGGGAAGAGCGGCTCC
GGTAGCGGACCGGTCGCCACCATGAGTGCGATTAAGCCAGACATGAAGATCAACCTCCGTATGGAAGGCA
ACGTAAACGGGCACCACTTTGTGATCGACGGAGATGGTACAGGCAAGCCTTTTGAGGGAAAACAGAGTAT
GGATCTTGAAGTCAAAGAGGGCGGACCTCTGCCTTTTGCCTTTGATATCCTGACCACTGCATTCCATTAC
GGCAACAGGGTATTCGCCGAATATCCAGACCACATACAAGACTATTTTAAGCAGTCGTTTCCTAAGGGGT
ATTCGTGGGAACGAAGCTTGACTTTCGAAGACGGGGGCATTTGCATTGCCAGAAACGACATAACAATGGA
AGGGGACACTTTCTATAATAAAGTTCGATTTCACGGTGTAAACTTTCCCGCCAATGGTCCAGTTATGCAG
AAGAAGACGCTGAAATGGGAGCCCTCCACTGAGAAAATGTATGTGCGTGATGGAGTGCTGACTGGTGATA
TTCGCATGGCTTTGTTGCTTGAAGGAAATGCCCATTACCGATGTGACTTCAGAACTACTTACAAAGCTAA
GGAGAAGGGTGTCAAGTTACCAGGCTACCACTTTGTGGACCACTGCATTGAGATTTTAAGCCATGACAAA
GATTACAACAAGGTTAAGCTGTATGAGCATGCTGTTGCTCATTCTGGATTGCCTGACAATGCCAGACGAT
CCGGTAGCGGTCACGGTACTGGTTCTACTGGTTCTGGTTCTTCTGAGAGTGCGATTAAGCCAGACATGAA
GATCAACCTCCGTATGGAAGGCAACGTAAACGGGCACCACTTTGTGATCGACGGAGATGGTACAGGCAAG
CCTTTTGAGGGAAAACAGAGTATGGATCTTGAAGTCAAAGAGGGCGGACCTCTGCCTTTTGCCTTTGATA
TCCTGACCACTGCATTCCATTACGGCAACAGGGTATTCGCCGAATATCCAGACCACATACAAGACTATTT
TAAGCAGTCGTTTCCTAAGGGGTATTCGTGGGAACGAAGCTTGACTTTCGAAGACGGGGGCATTTGCATT
GCCAGAAACGACATAACAATGGAAGGGGACACTTTCTATAATAAAGTTCGATTTCACGGTGTAAACTTTC
CCGCCAATGGTCCAGTTATGCAGAAGAAGACGCTGAAATGGGAGCCCTCCACTGAGAAAATGTATGTGCG
TGATGGAGTGCTGACTGGTGATATTCGCATGGCTTTGTTGCTTGAAGGAAATGCCCATTACCGATGTGAC
TTCAGAACTACTTACAAAGCTAAGGAGAAGGGTGTCAAGTTACCAGGCTACCACTTTGTGGACCACTGCA
TTGAGATTTTAAGCCATGACAAAGATTACAACAAGGTTAAGCTGTATGAGCATGCTGTTGCTCATTCTGG
ATTGCCTGACAATGCCAGACGATAAGCGGCCGCGACTCTAGATCATAATCAGCCATACCACATTT
