>Addgene plasmid #57658 | tdEos-PMP-N-10 | addgene partial sequence | sequence record 133623 | CMV-F 5'-CGCAAATGGGCGGTAGGCGTG-3'
TCCGCTAGCGCTACCGGACTCAGATCTGCCACCATGGCGCCGGCCGCGTCCAGGCTGCGGGCCGAAGCCG
GGCTCGGGGCGCTGCCGCGGCGGGCGCTCGCCCAGTACTTGCTCTTCCTGCGGCTCTACCCGGTGCTCAC
CAAGGCGGCCACCAGTGGCATTTTGTCAGCACTTGGGAACTTCCTGGCCCAGATGATTGAGAAGAAGCGG
AAAAAAGAAAACTCTAGAAGTCTGGATGTCGGTGGGCCTCTGAGATATGCCGTTTACGGGTTCTTCTTCA
CAGGGCCGCTGAGTCACTTCTTCTACTTCTTCATGGAACATTGGATCCCTCCTGAGGTCCCCCTGGCAGG
GCTCAGGAGGCTTCTCCTGGACCGCCTCGTCTTTGCACCGGCCTTCCTCATGTTGTTCTTCCTCATCATG
AACTTTCTGGAGGGGAAAGACGCCTCAGCCTTCGCCGCCAAGATGAGGGGGGGCTTCTGGCCGGCGCTGA
GGATGAACTGGCGGGTGTGGACGCCACTACAGTTCATCAACATCAACTACGTCCCTCTGAAGTTCCGGGT
GCTCTTCGCCAACCTGGCAGCTCTGTTCTGGTATGCCTACCTGGCCTCCTTGGGGAAGAGCGGCTCCGGT
AGCGGACCGGTCGCCACCATGAGTGCGATTAAGCCAGACATGAAGATCAACCTCCGTATGGAAGGCAACG
TAAACGGGCACCACTTTGTGATCGACGGAGATGGTACAGGCAAGCCTTTT
